Addgene plasmid #124916: pLentiCMV-Blast mLST8-Flag Mut1
Purpose: For stable expression sgRNA resistant Flag tagging mLST8 Q44E/N46L mutant
Depositing lab: Jin Chen. Depositing organization: Vanderbilt University. Publication: Disruption of the Scaffolding Function of mLST8 Selectively Inhibits mTORC2 Assembly and Function and Suppresses mTORC2-Dependent Tumor Growth In Vivo. Hwang Y, Kim LC, Song W, Edwards DN, Cook RS, Chen J. Cancer Res. 2019 Jul 1;79(13):3178-3184. doi: 10.1158/0008-5472.CAN-18-3658. Epub 2019 May 13. PubMed 31085701.
Backbone
  Vector backbone: pLenti CMV GFP Blast
  Vector type: Mammalian Expression, Lentiviral
  Selectable markers: Blasticidin
Growth in bacteria
  Bacterial resistance: Ampicillin, 100 μg/mL
  Growth temperature: 30°C
  Growth strain: NEB Stable
  Copy number: High Copy
Gene/Insert
  Gene/Insert name: MLST8 (alt name: GbetaL)
  Species: H. sapiens (human)
  Mutation: Insert ORF was sirently mutated to be resistent to sgMLST8_1 and sgMLST8_4._
  Entrez Gene: MLST8 (a.k.a. GBL, GbetaL, LST8, POP3, WAT1)
  Tag / fusion protein: Flag (C terminal on insert)
  Cloning method: Restriction Enzyme; 5′ cloning site XbaI (not destroyed); 3′ cloning site SalI (not destroyed)
  Sequencing primers: 5′ CMV Forward; 3′ WPRE-R
Terms and licenses: Academic/Nonprofit Terms; Industry Terms: Not Available to Industry
How to cite: pLentiCMV-Blast mLST8-Flag Mut1 was a gift from Jin Chen (Addgene plasmid # 124916 ; http://n2t.net/addgene:124916 ; RRID:Addgene_124916)
