[The description below was written by a language model from this plasmid's Addgene catalogue record and pLannotate feature annotations shown in this document.]
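Description:
pLentiCMV-Blast mLST8-Flag Mut1 is a lentiviral mammalian expression plasmid built on the pLenti CMV GFP Blast backbone, with the human MLST8 (GbetaL) open reading frame cloned between XbaI and SalI sites. It is propagated in E. coli through a high-copy ColE1/pUC-type origin with ampicillin selection (AmpR). An f1 origin and remnants of a lac/T7/T3 cloning region are also annotated in the bacterial backbone.

The transfer cassette has a hybrid RSV promoter fused to a truncated HIV-1 5' LTR, which typically allows Tat-independent production of genomic RNA in packaging cells. This is followed by the Ψ packaging signal with a gag fragment, the RRE for Rev-dependent nuclear export, and the cPPT/CTS element. The CMV enhancer/promoter then drives MLST8, which according to the record carries a C-terminal Flag tag, although the tag is not separately annotated in the feature table. A WPRE downstream of the insert enhances transcript expression. An SV40 promoter (with a bacterial EM7 promoter) drives blasticidin S deaminase, so transduced cells can be selected with blasticidin. The cassette ends in a truncated 3' LTR, labelled in the table as a second truncated 5' LTR, followed by an SV40 poly(A) signal and SV40 origin.

The insert encodes the Q44E/N46L mutant of mLST8, a subunit shared by mTORC1 and mTORC2. It also carries silent changes that make it resistant to two MLST8-targeting sgRNAs. The construct is intended for stable re-expression of this mutant in cells where endogenous MLST8 has been disrupted by CRISPR. The associated work used this approach to study the scaffolding role of mLST8 in mTORC2 assembly.
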