Features (pLannotate 1.2.2; 29 found; start..end, strand, type, name):
     41..141     +  CDS            Rev (fragment): human immunodeficiency virus 1 (HIV-1) Rev protein; rev; enhances nuclear export of unspliced and incompletely spliced viral mRNAs
    160..276     +  misc_feature   cPPT/CTS: central polypurine tract and central termination sequence of HIV-1
    299..602     +  enhancer       CMV enhancer: human cytomegalovirus immediate early enhancer
    603..806     +  promoter       CMV promoter: human cytomegalovirus (CMV) immediate early promoter
    889..1866    +  CDS            MLST8: LST8_HUMAN - Also known as GBL, LST8. Experimental evidence at protein level: Swiss-Prot protein existence level 1. Subunit of both mTORC1 and mTORC2, which regulates cell growth and survival in response to nutrient and hormonal signals. mTORC1 is activated in response to growth factors or amino acids. Growth factor-stimulated mTORC1 activation involves a AKT1-mediated phosphorylation of TSC1-TSC2, which leads to the activation of the RHEB GTPase that potently activates the protein kinase activity of mTORC1. Amino acid-signaling to mTORC1 requires its relocalization to the lysosomes mediated b
   1901..2489    +  misc_feature   WPRE: woodchuck hepatitis virus posttranscriptional regulatory element
   2545..2874    +  promoter       SV40 promoter: SV40 enhancer and early promoter
   2922..2969    +  promoter       EM7 promoter: synthetic bacterial promoter&nbsp
   2988..3386    +  CDS            BSD: blasticidin S deaminase; Aspergillus terreus BSD; confers resistance to blasticidin
   3403..3540    +  CDS            nef (fragment): NEF_HV1LA - Experimental evidence at protein level: Swiss-Prot protein existence level 1. Extracellular Nef protein targets CD4(+) T-lymphocytes for apoptosis by interacting with CXCR4 surface receptors. From Human immunodeficiency virus type 1 group M subtype B (isolate Lai) (HIV-1).
   3526..3706    +  LTR            5' LTR (truncated): truncated 5' long terminal repeat (LTR) from HIV-1
   3778..3899    +  polyA_signal   SV40 poly(A) signal: SV40 polyadenylation signal
   3939..4074    +  rep_origin     SV40 ori: SV40 origin of replication
   4095..4113    -  promoter       T7 promoter: promoter for bacteriophage T7 RNA polymerase
   4121..4276    +  CDS            lacZα (fragment): LacZα fragment of β-galactosidase; lacZ fragment
   4281..4709    +  rep_origin     f1 ori (sequence partly withheld): f1 bacteriophage origin of replication; arrow indicates direction of (+) strand synthesis
   4762..4866    +  promoter       AmpR promoter: bla
   4867..5727    +  CDS            AmpR: β-lactamase; bla; confers resistance to ampicillin, carbenicillin, and related antibiotics
   5898..6486    +  rep_origin     ori: high-copy-number ColE1/pMB1/pBR322/pUC origin of replication
   6669..6761    +  CDS            lacI (fragment): lac repressor; lacI; The lac repressor binds to the lac operator to inhibit transcription in E. coli. This inhibition can be relieved by adding lactose or isopropyl-β-D-thiogalactopyranoside (IPTG).
   6774..6795    +  protein_bind   CAP binding site: CAP binding activates transcription in the presence of cAMP. E. coli catabolite activator protein
   6810..6840    +  promoter       lac promoter: promoter for the E. coli lac operon
   6848..6864    +  protein_bind   lac operator: The lac repressor binds to the lac operator to inhibit transcription in E. coli. This inhibition can be relieved by adding lactose or isopropyl-β-D-thiogalactopyranoside (IPTG). lac repressor encoded by lacI
   6909..6927    +  promoter       T3 promoter: promoter for bacteriophage T3 RNA polymerase
   6955..7181    +  promoter       RSV promoter: Rous sarcoma virus enhancer/promoter
   7182..7362    +  LTR            5' LTR (truncated): truncated 5' long terminal repeat (LTR) from HIV-1
   7409..7534    +  misc_feature   HIV-1 Ψ: packaging signal of human immunodeficiency virus type 1
   7518..7881    +  CDS            HIV-1 gag (fragment): gag protein from human immunodeficiency virus 1; gag
   8027..8260    +  misc_feature   RRE: The Rev response element (RRE) of HIV-1 allows for Rev-dependent mRNA export from the nucleus to the cytoplasm.
>Addgene plasmid #124916 | pLentiCMV-Blast mLST8-Flag Mut1 | addgene full sequence | sequence record 244688 | Addgene NGS Result
GAATAGAGTTAGGCAGGGATATTCACCATTATCGTTTCAGACCCACCTCCCAACCCCGAGGGGACCCGAC
AGGCCCGAAGGAATAGAAGAAGAAGGTGGAGAGAGAGACAGAGACAGATCCATTCGATTAGTGAACGGAT
CTCGACGGTATCGGTTAACTTTTAAAAGAAAAGGGGGGATTGGGGGGTACAGTGCAGGGGAAAGAATAGT
AGACATAATAGCAACAGACATACAAACTAAAGAATTACAAAAACAAATTACAAAATTCAAAATTTTATCG
ATAAGCTTGGGAGTTCCGCGTTACATAACTTACGGTAAATGGCCCGCCTGGCTGACCGCCCAACGACCCC
CGCCCATTGACGTCAATAATGACGTATGTTCCCATAGTAACGCCAATAGGGACTTTCCATTGACGTCAAT
GGGTGGAGTATTTACGGTAAACTGCCCACTTGGCAGTACATCAAGTGTATCATATGCCAAGTACGCCCCC
TATTGACGTCAATGACGGTAAATGGCCCGCCTGGCATTATGCCCAGTACATGACCTTATGGGACTTTCCT
ACTTGGCAGTACATCTACGTATTAGTCATCGCTATTACCATGGTGATGCGGTTTTGGCAGTACATCAATG
GGCGTGGATAGCGGTTTGACTCACGGGGATTTCCAAGTCTCCACCCCATTGACGTCAATGGGAGTTTGTT
TTGGCACCAAAATCAACGGGACTTTCCAAAATGTCGTAACAACTCCGCCCCATTGACGCAAATGGGCGGT
AGGCGTGTACGGTGGGAGGTCTATATAAGCAGAGCTCGTTTAGTGAACCGTCAGATCGCCTGGAGACGCC
ATCCACGCTGTTTTGACCTCCATAGAAGACACCGACTCTAGAGCCACCATGAACACCTCCCCAGGCACGG
TGGGCAGTGACCCGGTCATCCTGGCAACCGCCGGCTACGACCACACCGTGCGCTTCTGGCAGGCCCACAG
CGGCATCTGCACCCGGACGGTGCAGCACCAGGACTCCGAGGTGCTGGCCTTGGAGGTCACACCGGACCGC
AGCATGATTGCTGCTGCAGGTTACCAGCACATCCGCATGTATGATCTCAACTCCAATAACCCTAACCCCA
TCATCAGCTACGACGGCGTCAACAAGAACATCGCGTCTGTGGGCTTCCACGAAGACGGCCGCTGGATGTA
CACGGGCGGCGAGGACTGCACAGCCAGGATCTGGGACCTCAGGTCCCGGAACCTGCAGTGCCAGCGGATC
TTCCAGGTGAACGCACCCATTAACTGCGTGTGCCTGCACCCCAACCAGGCAGAGCTCATCGTGGGTGACC
AGAGCGGGGCTATCCACATCTGGGACTTGAAAACAGACCACAACGAGCAGCTGATCCCTGAGCCCGAGGT
CTCCATCACGTCCGCCCACATCGATCCCGACGCCAGCTACATGGCAGCTGTCAATAGCACCGGAAACTGC
TATGTCTGGAATCTGACCGGTGGCATTGGTGACGAGGTGACCCAGCTCATCCCCAAGACTAAGATCCCTG
CCCACACGCGCTACGCCCTGCAGTGTCGCTTCAGCCCCGACTCCACGCTCCTCGCCACCTGCTCGGCTGA
TCAGACGTGCAAGATCTGGAGGACGTCCAACTTCTCCCTGATGACGGAGCTGAGCATCAAGAGCGGCAAC
CCCGGGGAGTCCTCCCGCGGCTGGATGTGGGGCTGCGCCTTCTCGGGGGACTCCCAGTACATCGTCACTG
CTTCCTCGGACAACCTGGCCCGGCTCTGGTGTGTGGAGACTGGAGAGATCAAGAGAGAGTATGGCGGCCA
CCAGAAGGCTGTTGTCTGCCTGGCCTTCAATGACAGTGTGCTGGGCGACTACAAAGACGATGACGACAAG
TAATGTCGACAATCAACCTCTGGATTACAAAATTTGTGAAAGATTGACTGGTATTCTTAACTATGTTGCT
CCTTTTACGCTATGTGGATACGCTGCTTTAATGCCTTTGTATCATGCTATTGCTTCCCGTATGGCTTTCA
TTTTCTCCTCCTTGTATAAATCCTGGTTGCTGTCTCTTTATGAGGAGTTGTGGCCCGTTGTCAGGCAACG
TGGCGTGGTGTGCACTGTGTTTGCTGACGCAACCCCCACTGGTTGGGGCATTGCCACCACCTGTCAGCTC
CTTTCCGGGACTTTCGCTTTCCCCCTCCCTATTGCCACGGCGGAACTCATCGCCGCCTGCCTTGCCCGCT
GCTGGACAGGGGCTCGGCTGTTGGGCACTGACAATTCCGTGGTGTTGTCGGGGAAGCTGACGTCCTTTCC
ATGGCTGCTCGCCTGTGTTGCCACCTGGATTCTGCGCGGGACGTCCTTCTGCTACGTCCCTTCGGCCCTC
AATCCAGCGGACCTTCCTTCCCGCGGCCTGCTGCCGGCTCTGCGGCCTCTTCCGCGTCTTCGCCTTCGCC
CTCAGACGAGTCGGATCTCCCTTTGGGCCGCCTCCCCGCCTGGAATTCTGCAGATATCCGGTTAGTAATG
AGTTTGGAATTAATTCTGTGGAATGTGTGTCAGTTAGGGTGTGGAAAGTCCCCAGGCTCCCCAGCAGGCA
GAAGTATGCAAAGCATGCATCTCAATTAGTCAGCAACCAGGTGTGGAAAGTCCCCAGGCTCCCCAGCAGG
CAGAAGTATGCAAAGCATGCATCTCAATTAGTCAGCAACCATAGTCCCGCCCCTAACTCCGCCCATCCCG
CCCCTAACTCCGCCCAGTTCCGCCCATTCTCCGCCCCATGGCTGACTAATTTTTTTTATTTATGCAGAGG
CCGAGGCCGCCTCTGCCTCTGAGCTATTCCAGAAGTAGTGAGGAGGCTTTTTTGGAGGCCTAGGCTTTTG
CAAAAAGCTCCCGGGAGCTTGTATATCCATTTTCGGATCTGATCAGCACGTGTTGACAATTAATCATCGG
CATAGTATATCGGCATAGTATAATACGACAAGGTGAGGAACTAAACCATGGCCAAGCCTTTGTCTCAAGA
AGAATCCACCCTCATTGAAAGAGCAACGGCTACAATCAACAGCATCCCCATCTCTGAAGACTACAGCGTC
GCCAGCGCAGCTCTCTCTAGCGACGGCCGCATCTTCACTGGTGTCAATGTATATCATTTTACTGGGGGAC
CTTGTGCAGAACTCGTGGTGCTGGGCACTGCTGCTGCTGCGGCAGCTGGCAACCTGACTTGTATCGTCGC
GATCGGAAATGAGAACAGGGGCATCTTGAGCCCCTGCGGACGGTGCCGACAGGTGCTTCTCGATCTGCAT
CCTGGGATCAAAGCCATAGTGAAGGACAGTGATGGACAGCCGACGGCAGTTGGGATTCGTGAATTGCTGC
CCTCTGGTTATGTGTGGGAGGGCTAAGCACAATTCGAGCTCGGTACCTTTAAGACCAATGACTTACAAGG
CAGCTGTAGATCTTAGCCACTTTTTAAAAGAAAAGGGGGGACTGGAAGGGCTAGCTCACTCCCAACGAAG
ACAAGATCTGCTTTTTGCTTGTACTGGGTCTCTCTGGTTAGACCAGATCTGAGCCTGGGAGCTCTCTGGC
TAACTAGGGAACCCACTGCTTAAGCCTCAATAAAGCTTGCCTTGAGTGCTTCAAGTAGTGTGTGCCCGTC
TGTTGTGTGACTCTGGTAACTAGAGATCCCTCAGACCCTTTTAGTCAGTGTGGAAAATCTCTAGCAGTAG
TAGTTCATGTCATCTTATTATTCAGTATTTATAACTTGCAAAGAAATGAATATCAGAGAGTGAGAGGAAC
TTGTTTATTGCAGCTTATAATGGTTACAAATAAAGCAATAGCATCACAAATTTCACAAATAAAGCATTTT
TTTCACTGCATTCTAGTTGTGGTTTGTCCAAACTCATCAATGTATCTTATCATGTCTGGCTCTAGCTATC
CCGCCCCTAACTCCGCCCATCCCGCCCCTAACTCCGCCCAGTTCCGCCCATTCTCCGCCCCATGGCTGAC
TAATTTTTTTTATTTATGCAGAGGCCGAGGCCGCCTCGGCCTCTGAGCTATTCCAGAAGTAGTGAGGAGG
CTTTTTTGGAGGCCTAGGGACGTACCCAATTCGCCCTATAGTGAGTCGTATTACGCGCGCTCACTGGCCG
TCGTTTTACAACGTCGTGACTGGGAAAACCCTGGCGTTACCCAACTTAATCGCCTTGCAGCACATCCCCC
TTTCGCCAGCTGGCGTAATAGCGAAGAGGCCCGCACCGATCGCCCTTCCCAACAGTTGCGCAGCCTGAAT
GGCGAATGGG
[124 nt withheld, positions 4281-4404]
C
[91 nt withheld, positions 4406-4496]
A
[49 nt withheld, positions 4498-4546]
CCTTTGACGTTGGAGTCCACGTTCTTT
[37 nt withheld, positions 4574-4610]
ACCCTATCTCGGTCTATTCTTTTGATTTATAAGGGATTTTGCCGATTTCGGCCTATTGGTTAAAAAATGA
GCTGATTTAACAAAAATTTAACGCGAATTTTAACAAAATATTAACGCTTACAATTTAGGTGGCACTTTTC
GGGGAAATGTGCGCGGAACCCCTATTTGTTTATTTTTCTAAATACATTCAAATATGTATCCGCTCATGAG
ACAATAACCCTGATAAATGCTTCAATAATATTGAAAAAGGAAGAGTATGAGTATTCAACATTTCCGTGTC
GCCCTTATTCCCTTTTTTGCGGCATTTTGCCTTCCTGTTTTTGCTCACCCAGAAACGCTGGTGAAAGTAA
AAGATGCTGAAGATCAGTTGGGTGCACGAGTGGGTTACATCGAACTGGATCTCAACAGCGGTAAGATCCT
TGAGAGTTTTCGCCCCGAAGAACGTTTTCCAATGATGAGCACTTTTAAAGTTCTGCTATGTGGCGCGGTA
TTATCCCGTATTGACGCCGGGCAAGAGCAACTCGGTCGCCGCATACACTATTCTCAGAATGACTTGGTTG
AGTACTCACCAGTCACAGAAAAGCATCTTACGGATGGCATGACAGTAAGAGAATTATGCAGTGCTGCCAT
AACCATGAGTGATAACACTGCGGCCAACTTACTTCTGACAACGATCGGAGGACCGAAGGAGCTAACCGCT
TTTTTGCACAACATGGGGGATCATGTAACTCGCCTTGATCGTTGGGAACCGGAGCTGAATGAAGCCATAC
CAAACGACGAGCGTGACACCACGATGCCTGTAGCAATGGCAACAACGTTGCGCAAACTATTAACTGGCGA
ACTACTTACTCTAGCTTCCCGGCAACAATTAATAGACTGGATGGAGGCGGATAAAGTTGCAGGACCACTT
CTGCGCTCGGCCCTTCCGGCTGGCTGGTTTATTGCTGATAAATCTGGAGCCGGTGAGCGTGGGTCTCGCG
GTATCATTGCAGCACTGGGGCCAGATGGTAAGCCCTCCCGTATCGTAGTTATCTACACGACGGGGAGTCA
GGCAACTATGGATGAACGAAATAGACAGATCGCTGAGATAGGTGCCTCACTGATTAAGCATTGGTAACTG
TCAGACCAAGTTTACTCATATATACTTTAGATTGATTTAAAACTTCATTTTTAATTTAAAAGGATCTAGG
TGAAGATCCTTTTTGATAATCTCATGACCAAAATCCCTTAACGTGAGTTTTCGTTCCACTGAGCGTCAGA
CCCCGTAGAAAAGATCAAAGGATCTTCTTGAGATCCTTTTTTTCTGCGCGTAATCTGCTGCTTGCAAACA
AAAAAACCACCGCTACCAGCGGTGGTTTGTTTGCCGGATCAAGAGCTACCAACTCTTTTTCCGAAGGTAA
CTGGCTTCAGCAGAGCGCAGATACCAAATACTGTTCTTCTAGTGTAGCCGTAGTTAGGCCACCACTTCAA
GAACTCTGTAGCACCGCCTACATACCTCGCTCTGCTAATCCTGTTACCAGTGGCTGCTGCCAGTGGCGAT
AAGTCGTGTCTTACCGGGTTGGACTCAAGACGATAGTTACCGGATAAGGCGCAGCGGTCGGGCTGAACGG
GGGGTTCGTGCACACAGCCCAGCTTGGAGCGAACGACCTACACCGAACTGAGATACCTACAGCGTGAGCT
ATGAGAAAGCGCCACGCTTCCCGAAGGGAGAAAGGCGGACAGGTATCCGGTAAGCGGCAGGGTCGGAACA
GGAGAGCGCACGAGGGAGCTTCCAGGGGGAAACGCCTGGTATCTTTATAGTCCTGTCGGGTTTCGCCACC
TCTGACTTGAGCGTCGATTTTTGTGATGCTCGTCAGGGGGGCGGAGCCTATGGAAAAACGCCAGCAACGC
GGCCTTTTTACGGTTCCTGGCCTTTTGCTGGCCTTTTGCTCACATGTTCTTTCCTGCGTTATCCCCTGAT
TCTGTGGATAACCGTATTACCGCCTTTGAGTGAGCTGATACCGCTCGCCGCAGCCGAACGACCGAGCGCA
GCGAGTCAGTGAGCGAGGAAGCGGAAGAGCGCCCAATACGCAAACCGCCTCTCCCCGCGCGTTGGCCGAT
TCATTAATGCAGCTGGCACGACAGGTTTCCCGACTGGAAAGCGGGCAGTGAGCGCAACGCAATTAATGTG
AGTTAGCTCACTCATTAGGCACCCCAGGCTTTACACTTTATGCTTCCGGCTCGTATGTTGTGTGGAATTG
TGAGCGGATAACAATTTCACACAGGAAACAGCTATGACCATGATTACGCCAAGCGCGCAATTAACCCTCA
CTAAAGGGAACAAAAGCTGGAGCTGCAAGCTTAATGTAGTCTTATGCAATACTCTTGTAGTCTTGCAACA
TGGTAACGATGAGTTAGCAACATGCCTTACAAGGAGAGAAAAAGCACCGTGCATGCCGATTGGTGGAAGT
AAGGTGGTACGATCGTGCCTTATTAGGAAGGCAACAGACGGGTCTGACATGGATTGGACGAACCACTGAA
TTGCCGCATTGCAGAGATATTGTATTTAAGTGCCTAGCTCGATACATAAACGGGTCTCTCTGGTTAGACC
AGATCTGAGCCTGGGAGCTCTCTGGCTAACTAGGGAACCCACTGCTTAAGCCTCAATAAAGCTTGCCTTG
AGTGCTTCAAGTAGTGTGTGCCCGTCTGTTGTGTGACTCTGGTAACTAGAGATCCCTCAGACCCTTTTAG
TCAGTGTGGAAAATCTCTAGCAGTGGCGCCCGAACAGGGACTTGAAAGCGAAAGGGAAACCAGAGGAGCT
CTCTCGACGCAGGACTCGGCTTGCTGAAGCGCGCACGGCAAGAGGCGAGGGGCGGCGACTGGTGAGTACG
CCAAAAATTTTGACTAGCGGAGGCTAGAAGGAGAGAGATGGGTGCGAGAGCGTCAGTATTAAGCGGGGGA
GAATTAGATCGCGATGGGAAAAAATTCGGTTAAGGCCAGGGGGAAAGAAAAAATATAAATTAAAACATAT
AGTATGGGCAAGCAGGGAGCTAGAACGATTCGCAGTTAATCCTGGCCTGTTAGAAACATCAGAAGGCTGT
AGACAAATACTGGGACAGCTACAACCATCCCTTCAGACAGGATCAGAAGAACTTAGATCATTATATAATA
CAGTAGCAACCCTCTATTGTGTGCATCAAAGGATAGAGATAAAAGACACCAAGGAAGCTTTAGACAAGAT
AGAGGAAGAGCAAAACAAAAGTAAGACCACCGCACAGCAAGCGGCCGCTGATCTTCAGACCTGGAGGAGG
AGATATGAGGGACAATTGGAGAAGTGAATTATATAAATATAAAGTAGTAAAAATTGAACCATTAGGAGTA
GCACCCACCAAGGCAAAGAGAAGAGTGGTGCAGAGAGAAAAAAGAGCAGTGGGAATAGGAGCTTTGTTCC
TTGGGTTCTTGGGAGCAGCAGGAAGCACTATGGGCGCAGCGTCAATGACGCTGACGGTACAGGCCAGACA
ATTATTGTCTGGTATAGTGCAGCAGCAGAACAATTTGCTGAGGGCTATTGAGGCGCAACAGCATCTGTTG
CAACTCACAGTCTGGGGCATCAAGCAGCTCCAGGCAAGAATCCTGGCTGTGGAAAGATACCTAAAGGATC
AACAGCTCCTGGGGATTTGGGGTTGCTCTGGAAAACTCATTTGCACCACTGCTGTGCCTTGGAATGCTAG
TTGGAGTAATAAATCTCTGGAACAGATTTGGAATCACACGACCTGGATGGAGTGGGACAGAGAAATTAAC
AATTACACAAGCTTAATACACTCCTTAATTGAAGAATCGCAAAACCAGCAAGAAAAGAATGAACAAGAAT
TATTGGAATTAGATAAATGGGCAAGTTTGTGGAATTGGTTTAACATAACAAATTGGCTGTGGTATATAAA
ATTATTCATAATGATAGTAGGAGGCTTGGTAGGTTTAAGAATAGTTTTTGCTGTACTTTCTATAGT
